>Addgene plasmid #76923 | PAK6 gRNA (BRDN0001145287) | addgene full sequence | sequence record 186770 | Addgene Assembled Sequence
CCCGGGTGCAAAGATGGATAAAGTTTTAAACAGAGAGGAATCTTTGCAGCTAATGGACCTTCTAGGTCTT
GAAAGGAGTGGGAATTGGCTCCGGTGCCCGTCAGTGGGCAGAGCGCACATCGCCCACAGTCCCCGAGAAG
TTGGGGGGAGGGGTCGGCAATTGATCCGGTGCCTAGAGAAGGTGGCGCGGGGTAAACTGGGAAAGTGATG
TCGTGTACTGGCTCCGCCTTTTTCCCGAGGGTGGGGGAGAACCGTATATAAGTGCAGTAGTCGCCGTGAA
CGTTCTTTTTCGCAACGGGTTTGCCGCCAGAACACAGGTAAGTGCCGTGTGTGGTTCCCGCGGGCCTGGC
CTCTTTACGGGTTATGGCCCTTGCGTGCCTTGAATTACTTCCACCTGGCTGCAGTACGTGATTCTTGATC
CCGAGCTTCGGGTTGGAAGTGGGTGGGAGAGTTCGAGGCCTTGCGCTTAAGGAGCCCCTTCGCCTCGTGC
TTGAGTTGAGGCCTGGCCTGGGCGCTGGGGCCGCCGCGTGCGAATCTGGTGGCACCTTCGCGCCTGTCTC
GCTGCTTTCGATAAGTCTCTAGCCATTTAAAATTTTTGATGACCTGCTGCGACGCTTTTTTTCTGGCAAG
ATAGTCTTGTAAATGCGGGCCAAGATCTGCACACTGGTATTTCGGTTTTTGGGGCCGCGGGCGGCGACGG
GGCCCGTGCGTCCCAGCGCACATGTTCGGCGAGGCGGGGCCTGCGAGCGCGGCCACCGAGAATCGGACGG
GGGTAGTCTCAAGCTGGCCGGCCTGCTCTGGTGCCTGGCCTCGCGCCGCCGTGTATCGCCCCGCCCTGGG
CGGCAAGGCTGGCCCGGTCGGCACCAGTTGCGTGAGCGGAAAGATGGCCGCTTCCCGGCCCTGCTGCAGG
GAGCTCAAAATGGAGGACGCGGCGCTCGGGAGAGCGGGCGGGTGAGTCACCCACACAAAGGAAAAGGGCC
TTTCCGTCCTCAGCCGTCGCTTCATGTGACTCCACGGAGTACCGGGCGCCGTCCAGGCACCTCGATTAGT
TCTCGAGCTTTTGGAGTACGTCGTCTTTAGGTTGGGGGGAGGGGTTTTATGCGATGGAGTTTCCCCACAC
TGAGTGGGTGGAGACTGAAGTTAGGCCAGCTTGGCACTTGATGTAATTCTCCTTGGAATTTGCCCTTTTT
GAGTTTGGATCTTGGTTCATTCTCAAGCCTCAGACAGTGGTTCAAAGTTTTTTTCTTCCATTTCAGGTGT
CGTGACGTACGGCCACCATGACCGAGTACAAGCCCACGGTGCGCCTCGCCACCCGCGACGACGTCCCCAG
GGCCGTACGCACCCTCGCCGCCGCGTTCGCCGACTACCCCGCCACGCGCCACACCGTCGATCCGGACCGC
CACATCGAGCGGGTCACCGAGCTGCAAGAACTCTTCCTCACGCGCGTCGGGCTCGACATCGGCAAGGTGT
GGGTCGCGGACGACGGCGCCGCCGTGGCGGTCTGGACCACGCCGGAGAGCGTCGAAGCGGGGGCGGTGTT
CGCCGAGATCGGCCCGCGCATGGCCGAGTTGAGCGGTTCCCGGCTGGCCGCGCAGCAACAGATGGAAGGC
CTCCTGGCGCCGCACCGGCCCAAGGAGCCCGCGTGGTTCCTGGCCACCGTCGGAGTCTCGCCCGACCACC
AGGGCAAGGGTCTGGGCAGCGCCGTCGTGCTCCCCGGAGTGGAGGCGGCCGAGCGCGCCGGGGTGCCCGC
CTTCCTGGAGACCTCCGCGCCCCGCAACCTCCCCTTCTACGAGCGGCTCGGCTTCACCGTCACCGCCGAC
GTCGAGGTGCCCGAAGGACCGCGCACCTGGTGCATGACCCGCAAGCCCGGTGCCTGAACGCGTTAAGTCG
ACAATCAACCTCTGGATTACAAAATTTGTGAAAGATTGACTGGTATTCTTAACTATGTTGCTCCTTTTAC
GCTATGTGGATACGCTGCTTTAATGCCTTTGTATCATGCTATTGCTTCCCGTATGGCTTTCATTTTCTCC
TCCTTGTATAAATCCTGGTTGCTGTCTCTTTATGAGGAGTTGTGGCCCGTTGTCAGGCAACGTGGCGTGG
TGTGCACTGTGTTTGCTGACGCAACCCCCACTGGTTGGGGCATTGCCACCACCTGTCAGCTCCTTTCCGG
GACTTTCGCTTTCCCCCTCCCTATTGCCACGGCGGAACTCATCGCCGCCTGCCTTGCCCGCTGCTGGACA
GGGGCTCGGCTGTTGGGCACTGACAATTCCGTGGTGTTGTCGGGGAAATCATCGTCCTTTCCTTGGCTGC
TCGCCTGTGTTGCCACCTGGATTCTGCGCGGGACGTCCTTCTGCTACGTCCCTTCGGCCCTCAATCCAGC
GGACCTTCCTTCCCGCGGCCTGCTGCCGGCTCTGCGGCCTCTTCCGCGTCTTCGCCTTCGCCCTCAGACG
AGTCGGATCTCCCTTTGGGCCGCCTCCCCGCGTCGACTTTAAGACCAATGACTTACAAGGCAGCTGTAGA
TCTTAGCCACTTTTTAAAAGAAAAGGGGGGACTGGAAGGGCTAATTCACTCCCAACGAAGACAAGATCTG
CTTTTTGCTTGTACTGGGTCTCTCTGGTTAGACCAGATCTGAGCCTGGGAGCTCTCTGGCTAACTAGGGA
ACCCACTGCTTAAGCCTCAATAAAGCTTGCCTTGAGTGCTTCAAGTAGTGTGTGCCCGTCTGTTGTGTGA
CTCTGGTAACTAGAGATCCCTCAGACCCTTTTAGTCAGTGTGGAAAATCTCTAGCAGTACGTATAGTAGT
TCATGTCATCTTATTATTCAGTATTTATAACTTGCAAAGAAATGAATATCAGAGAGTGAGAGGAACTTGT
TTATTGCAGCTTATAATGGTTACAAATAAAGCAATAGCATCACAAATTTCACAAATAAAGCATTTTTTTC
ACTGCATTCTAGTTGTGGTTTGTCCAAACTCATCAATGTATCTTATCATGTCTGGCTCTAGCTATCCCGC
CCCTAACTCCGCCCATCCCGCCCCTAACTCCGCCCAGTTCCGCCCATTCTCCGCCCCATGGCTGACTAAT
TTTTTTTATTTATGCAGAGGCCGAGGCCGCCTCGGCCTCTGAGCTATTCCAGAAGTAGTGAGGAGGCTTT
TTTGGAGGCCTAGGGACGTACCCAATTCGCCCTATAGTGAGTCGTATTACGCGCGCTCACTGGCCGTCGT
TTTACAACGTCGTGACTGGGAAAACCCTGGCGTTACCCAACTTAATCGCCTTGCAGCACATCCCCCTTTC
GCCAGCTGGCGTAATAGCGAAGAGGCCCGCACCGATCGCCCTTCCCAACAGTTGCGCAGCCTGAATGGCG
AATGGG
[124 nt withheld, positions 3367-3490]
C
[91 nt withheld, positions 3492-3582]
A
[49 nt withheld, positions 3584-3632]
CCTTTGACGTTGGAGTCCACGTTCTTT
[37 nt withheld, positions 3660-3696]
ACCCTATCTCGGTCTATTCTTTTGATTTATAAGGGATTTTGCCGATTTCGGCCTATTGGTTAAAAAATGA
GCTGATTTAACAAAAATTTAACGCGAATTTTAACAAAATATTAACGCTTACAATTTAGGTGGCACTTTTC
GGGGAAATGTGCGCGGAACCCCTATTTGTTTATTTTTCTAAATACATTCAAATATGTATCCGCTCATGAG
ACAATAACCCTGATAAATGCTTCAATAATATTGAAAAAGGAAGAGTATGAGTATTCAACATTTCCGTGTC
GCCCTTATTCCCTTTTTTGCGGCATTTTGCCTTCCTGTTTTTGCTCACCCAGAAACGCTGGTGAAAGTAA
AAGATGCTGAAGATCAGTTGGGTGCACGAGTGGGTTACATCGAACTGGATCTCAACAGCGGTAAGATCCT
TGAGAGTTTTCGCCCCGAAGAACGTTTTCCAATGATGAGCACTTTTAAAGTTCTGCTATGTGGCGCGGTA
TTATCCCGTATTGACGCCGGGCAAGAGCAACTCGGTCGCCGCATACACTATTCTCAGAATGACTTGGTTG
AGTACTCACCAGTCACAGAAAAGCATCTTACGGATGGCATGACAGTAAGAGAATTATGCAGTGCTGCCAT
AACCATGAGTGATAACACTGCGGCCAACTTACTTCTGACAACGATCGGAGGACCGAAGGAGCTAACCGCT
TTTTTGCACAACATGGGGGATCATGTAACTCGCCTTGATCGTTGGGAACCGGAGCTGAATGAAGCCATAC
CAAACGACGAGCGTGACACCACGATGCCTGTAGCAATGGCAACAACGTTGCGCAAACTATTAACTGGCGA
ACTACTTACTCTAGCTTCCCGGCAACAATTAATAGACTGGATGGAGGCGGATAAAGTTGCAGGACCACTT
CTGCGCTCGGCCCTTCCGGCTGGCTGGTTTATTGCTGATAAATCTGGAGCCGGTGAGCGTGGGTCTCGCG
GTATCATTGCAGCACTGGGGCCAGATGGTAAGCCCTCCCGTATCGTAGTTATCTACACGACGGGGAGTCA
GGCAACTATGGATGAACGAAATAGACAGATCGCTGAGATAGGTGCCTCACTGATTAAGCATTGGTAACTG
TCAGACCAAGTTTACTCATATATACTTTAGATTGATTTAAAACTTCATTTTTAATTTAAAAGGATCTAGG
TGAAGATCCTTTTTGATAATCTCATGACCAAAATCCCTTAACGTGAGTTTTCGTTCCACTGAGCGTCAGA
CCCCGTAGAAAAGATCAAAGGATCTTCTTGAGATCCTTTTTTTCTGCGCGTAATCTGCTGCTTGCAAACA
AAAAAACCACCGCTACCAGCGGTGGTTTGTTTGCCGGATCAAGAGCTACCAACTCTTTTTCCGAAGGTAA
CTGGCTTCAGCAGAGCGCAGATACCAAATACTGTTCTTCTAGTGTAGCCGTAGTTAGGCCACCACTTCAA
GAACTCTGTAGCACCGCCTACATACCTCGCTCTGCTAATCCTGTTACCAGTGGCTGCTGCCAGTGGCGAT
AAGTCGTGTCTTACCGGGTTGGACTCAAGACGATAGTTACCGGATAAGGCGCAGCGGTCGGGCTGAACGG
GGGGTTCGTGCACACAGCCCAGCTTGGAGCGAACGACCTACACCGAACTGAGATACCTACAGCGTGAGCT
ATGAGAAAGCGCCACGCTTCCCGAAGGGAGAAAGGCGGACAGGTATCCGGTAAGCGGCAGGGTCGGAACA
GGAGAGCGCACGAGGGAGCTTCCAGGGGGAAACGCCTGGTATCTTTATAGTCCTGTCGGGTTTCGCCACC
TCTGACTTGAGCGTCGATTTTTGTGATGCTCGTCAGGGGGGCGGAGCCTATGGAAAAACGCCAGCAACGC
GGCCTTTTTACGGTTCCTGGCCTTTTGCTGGCCTTTTGCTCACATGTTCTTTCCTGCGTTATCCCCTGAT
TCTGTGGATAACCGTATTACCGCCTTTGAGTGAGCTGATACCGCTCGCCGCAGCCGAACGACCGAGCGCA
GCGAGTCAGTGAGCGAGGAAGCGGAAGAGCGCCCAATACGCAAACCGCCTCTCCCCGCGCGTTGGCCGAT
TCATTAATGCAGCTGGCACGACAGGTTTCCCGACTGGAAAGCGGGCAGTGAGCGCAACGCAATTAATGTG
AGTTAGCTCACTCATTAGGCACCCCAGGCTTTACACTTTATGCTTCCGGCTCGTATGTTGTGTGGAATTG
TGAGCGGATAACAATTTCACACAGGAAACAGCTATGACCATGATTACGCCAAGCGCGCAATTAACCCTCA
CTAAAGGGAACAAAAGCTGGAGCTGCAAGCTTAATGTAGTCTTATGCAATACTCTTGTAGTCTTGCAACA
TGGTAACGATGAGTTAGCAACATGCCTTACAAGGAGAGAAAAAGCACCGTGCATGCCGATTGGTGGAAGT
AAGGTGGTACGATCGTGCCTTATTAGGAAGGCAACAGACGGGTCTGACATGGATTGGACGAACCACTGAA
TTGCCGCATTGCAGAGATATTGTATTTAAGTGCCTAGCTCGATACATAAACGGGTCTCTCTGGTTAGACC
AGATCTGAGCCTGGGAGCTCTCTGGCTAACTAGGGAACCCACTGCTTAAGCCTCAATAAAGCTTGCCTTG
AGTGCTTCAAGTAGTGTGTGCCCGTCTGTTGTGTGACTCTGGTAACTAGAGATCCCTCAGACCCTTTTAG
TCAGTGTGGAAAATCTCTAGCAGTGGCGCCCGAACAGGGACTTGAAAGCGAAAGGGAAACCAGAGGAGCT
CTCTCGACGCAGGACTCGGCTTGCTGAAGCGCGCACGGCAAGAGGCGAGGGGCGGCGACTGGTGAGTACG
CCAAAAATTTTGACTAGCGGAGGCTAGAAGGAGAGAGATGGGTGCGAGAGCGTCAGTATTAAGCGGGGGA
GAATTAGATCGCGATGGGAAAAAATTCGGTTAAGGCCAGGGGGAAAGAAAAAATATAAATTAAAACATAT
AGTATGGGCAAGCAGGGAGCTAGAACGATTCGCAGTTAATCCTGGCCTGTTAGAAACATCAGAAGGCTGT
AGACAAATACTGGGACAGCTACAACCATCCCTTCAGACAGGATCAGAAGAACTTAGATCATTATATAATA
CAGTAGCAACCCTCTATTGTGTGCATCAAAGGATAGAGATAAAAGACACCAAGGAAGCTTTAGACAAGAT
AGAGGAAGAGCAAAACAAAAGTAAGACCACCGCACAGCAAGCGGCCGCTGATCTTCAGACCTGGAGGAGG
AGATATGAGGGACAATTGGAGAAGTGAATTATATAAATATAAAGTAGTAAAAATTGAACCATTAGGAGTA
GCACCCACCAAGGCAAAGAGAAGAGTGGTGCAGAGAGAAAAAAGAGCAGTGGGAATAGGAGCTTTGTTCC
TTGGGTTCTTGGGAGCAGCAGGAAGCACTATGGGCGCAGCGTCAATGACGCTGACGGTACAGGCCAGACA
ATTATTGTCTGGTATAGTGCAGCAGCAGAACAATTTGCTGAGGGCTATTGAGGCGCAACAGCATCTGTTG
CAACTCACAGTCTGGGGCATCAAGCAGCTCCAGGCAAGAATCCTGGCTGTGGAAAGATACCTAAAGGATC
AACAGCTCCTGGGGATTTGGGGTTGCTCTGGAAAACTCATTTGCACCACTGCTGTGCCTTGGAATGCTAG
TTGGAGTAATAAATCTCTGGAACAGATTTGGAATCACACGACCTGGATGGAGTGGGACAGAGAAATTAAC
AATTACACAAGCTTAATACACTCCTTAATTGAAGAATCGCAAAACCAGCAAGAAAAGAATGAACAAGAAT
TATTGGAATTAGATAAATGGGCAAGTTTGTGGAATTGGTTTAACATAACAAATTGGCTGTGGTATATAAA
ATTATTCATAATGATAGTAGGAGGCTTGGTAGGTTTAAGAATAGTTTTTGCTGTACTTTCTATAGTGAAT
AGAGTTAGGCAGGGATATTCACCATTATCGTTTCAGACCCACCTCCCAACCCCGAGGGGACCCAGAGAGG
GCCTATTTCCCATGATTCCTTCATATTTGCATATACGATACAAGGCTGTTAGAGAGATAATTAGAATTAA
TTTGACTGTAAACACAAAGATATTAGTACAAAATACGTGACGTAGAAAGTAATAATTTCTTGGGTAGTTT
GCAGTTTTAAAATTATGTTTTAAAATGGACTATCATATGCTTACCGTAACTTGAAAGTATTTCGATTTCT
TGGCTTTATATATCTTGTGGAAAGGACGAAACACCGTCTGAGCGCACTGACCCCCAGTTTTAGAGCTAGA
AATAGCAAGTTAAAATAAGGCTAGTCCGTTATCAACTTGAAAAAGTGGCACCGAGTCGGTGCTTTTTTAA
GCTTGGCGTAACTAGATCTTGAGACAAATGGCAGTATTCATCCACAATTTTAAAAGAAAAGGGGGGATTG
GGGGGTACAGTGCAGGGGAAAGAATAGTAGACATAATAGCAACAGACATACAAACTAAAGAATTACAAAA
ACAAATTACAAAAATTCAAAATTTTCGGGTTTATTACAGGGACAGCAGAGATCCACTTTGGCGCCGGCTC
GAGGGGG
Features (pLannotate 1.2.2; 29 found; start..end, strand, type, name):
     14..80      +  CDS            small t antigen (fragment): SV40 (simian virus 40) small t antigen
    106..317     +  promoter       EF-1α core promoter: core promoter for human elongation factor EF-1α
    318..1256    +  intron         EF-1α intron A: intron upstream of the start codon of human EF-1α
   1278..1877    +  CDS            PuroR (fragment): puromycin N-acetyltransferase; pac from Streptomyces; confers resistance to puromycin
   1893..2481    +  misc_feature   WPRE: woodchuck hepatitis virus posttranscriptional regulatory element
   2532..2551    +  misc_feature   cPPT/CTS (fragment): central polypurine tract and central termination sequence of HIV-1
   2553..2786    +  LTR            3' LTR (ΔU3): self-inactivating 3' long terminal repeat (LTR) from HIV-1
   2864..2985    +  polyA_signal   SV40 poly(A) signal: SV40 polyadenylation signal
   3025..3160    +  rep_origin     SV40 ori: SV40 origin of replication
   3181..3199    -  promoter       T7 promoter: promoter for bacteriophage T7 RNA polymerase
   3207..3362    +  CDS            lacZα (fragment): LacZα fragment of β-galactosidase; lacZ fragment
   3367..3795    +  rep_origin     f1 ori (sequence partly withheld): f1 bacteriophage origin of replication; arrow indicates direction of (+) strand synthesis
   3848..3952    +  promoter       AmpR promoter: bla
   3953..4813    +  CDS            AmpR: β-lactamase; bla; confers resistance to ampicillin, carbenicillin, and related antibiotics
   4984..5572    +  rep_origin     ori: high-copy-number ColE1/pMB1/pBR322/pUC origin of replication
   5755..5847    +  CDS            lacI (fragment): lac repressor; lacI; The lac repressor binds to the lac operator to inhibit transcription in E. coli. This inhibition can be relieved by adding lactose or isopropyl-β-D-thiogalactopyranoside (IPTG).
   5860..5881    +  protein_bind   CAP binding site: CAP binding activates transcription in the presence of cAMP. E. coli catabolite activator protein
   5896..5926    +  promoter       lac promoter: promoter for the E. coli lac operon
   5934..5950    +  protein_bind   lac operator: The lac repressor binds to the lac operator to inhibit transcription in E. coli. This inhibition can be relieved by adding lactose or isopropyl-β-D-thiogalactopyranoside (IPTG). lac repressor encoded by lacI
   5995..6013    +  promoter       T3 promoter: promoter for bacteriophage T3 RNA polymerase
   6041..6267    +  promoter       RSV promoter: Rous sarcoma virus enhancer/promoter
   6268..6448    +  LTR            5' LTR (truncated): truncated 5' long terminal repeat (LTR) from HIV-1
   6495..6620    +  misc_feature   HIV-1 Ψ: packaging signal of human immunodeficiency virus type 1
   6604..6967    +  CDS            HIV-1 gag (fragment): gag protein from human immunodeficiency virus 1; gag
   7113..7346    +  misc_feature   RRE: The Rev response element (RRE) of HIV-1 allows for Rev-dependent mRNA export from the nucleus to the cytoplasm.
   7723..7749    +  CDS            Rev (fragment): human immunodeficiency virus 1 (HIV-1) Rev protein; rev; enhances nuclear export of unspliced and incompletely spliced viral mRNAs
   7753..7993    +  promoter       U6 promoter: RNA polymerase III promoter for human U6 snRNA
   8023..8098    +  misc_RNA       gRNA scaffold: guide RNA scaffold for the Streptococcus pyogenes CRISPR/Cas9 system
   8154..8271    +  misc_feature   cPPT/CTS: central polypurine tract and central termination sequence of HIV-1
