[The description below was written by a language model from this plasmid's Addgene catalogue record and pLannotate feature annotations shown in this document.]
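Description:
PAK6 gRNA (BRDN0001145287) is a third-generation lentiviral CRISPR guide plasmid built on the lentiGuide-Puro backbone. It carries a single guide RNA directed against human PAK6, a gene also recorded under the alias PAK5. The guide was designed against several PAK6 reference transcripts and belongs to a human kinome gRNA collection. In bacteria the 8.3 kb plasmid replicates from a high-copy ColE1/pUC-type origin and is selected with ampicillin through the bla gene. An f1 origin, an SV40 origin and remnants of lac and phage promoter elements from the cloning backbone are also annotated.

The lentiviral transfer cassette begins with an RSV promoter fused to a truncated HIV-1 5' LTR, which makes genomic RNA production Tat-independent. This is followed by the Ψ packaging signal with a partial gag sequence and the Rev response element. The cassette ends with a self-inactivating ΔU3 3' LTR, so the integrated provirus lacks LTR promoter activity. Between the LTRs, a human U6 RNA polymerase III promoter drives the PAK6-specific spacer joined to the Streptococcus pyogenes Cas9 guide scaffold. A central polypurine tract (cPPT/CTS) lies downstream of the scaffold. Next, an EF-1α core promoter with its first intron expresses puromycin N-acetyltransferase, which allows selection of transduced mammalian cells. A WPRE follows to boost transcript expression.

The plasmid does not encode Cas9. It is meant to be used with a separate Cas9 lentiviral vector or in cell lines that already express Cas9, typically to disrupt PAK6 in human cells.
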