Addgene plasmid #76923: PAK6 gRNA (BRDN0001145287)
Purpose: 3rd generation lentiviral gRNA plasmid targeting human PAK6
Depositing lab: John Doench & David Root. Depositing organization: Broad Institute. Publication: Optimized sgRNA design to maximize activity and minimize off-target effects of CRISPR-Cas9. Doench JG, Fusi N, Sullender M, Hegde M, Vaimberg EW, Donovan KF, Smith I, Tothova Z, Wilen C, Orchard R, Virgin HW, Listgarten J, Root DE. Nat Biotechnol. 2016 Jan 18. doi: 10.1038/nbt.3437. PubMed 26780180.
Backbone
  Vector backbone: lentiGuide-Puro
  Backbone manufacturer: Zhang Lab (Addgene plasmid # 52963)
  Vector type: Mammalian Expression, Lentiviral, CRISPR
  Selectable markers: Puromycin
Growth in bacteria
  Bacterial resistance: Ampicillin, 100 μg/mL
  Growth temperature: 37°C
  Growth strain: DH5alpha
  Copy number: High Copy
Gene/Insert
  Gene/Insert name: PAK6 (alt names: PAK6; NM_001276717.1)
  gRNA/shRNA sequence: TCTGAGCGCACTGACCCCCA
  Species: H. sapiens (human)
  Entrez Gene: PAK6 (a.k.a. PAK5)
  Promoter: hU6
  Cloning method: Unknown
  Sequencing primers: 5′ U6-F; 3′ pS2-R
Terms and licenses: Academic/Nonprofit Terms; Industry Terms: Not Available to Industry
Depositor comments: The gRNA was designed to target the following Genbank reference sequence(s): NM_001276717.1,NM_001276718.1,NM_020168.5. Note that this plasmid does NOT contain Cas9. It should be used in conjunction with lentiCas9-Blast (Addgene #52962) or otherwise with cell lines already expressing Cas9. Browse the full kinome gRNA library at http://www.addgene.org/pooled-library/broadgpp-human-kinome/ or visit http://www.broadinstitute.org/rnai/public/ for detailed protocols and information.
How to cite: PAK6 gRNA (BRDN0001145287) was a gift from John Doench & David Root (Addgene plasmid # 76923 ; http://n2t.net/addgene:76923 ; RRID:Addgene_76923)
