>Addgene plasmid #76923 | PAK6 gRNA (BRDN0001145287) | depositor partial sequence | sequence record 144383 | Target Sequence
TCTGAGCGCACTGACCCCCA
