>Addgene plasmid #76923 | PAK6 gRNA (BRDN0001145287) | addgene partial sequence | sequence record 186769 | hU6-F
GTAGAAAGTAATAATTTCTTGGGTAGTTTGCAGTTTTAAAATTATGTTTTAAAATGGACTATCATATGCT
TACCGTAACTTGAAAGTATTTCGATTTCTTGGCTTTATATATCTTGTGGAAAGGACGAAACACCGTCTGA
GCGCACTGACCCCCAGTTTTAGAGCTAGAAATAGCAAGTTAAAATAAGGCTAGTCCGTTATCAACTTGAA
AAAGTGGCACCGAGTCGGTGCTTTTTTAAGCTTGGCGTAACTAGATCTTGAGACAAATGGCAGTATTCAT
CCACAATTTTAAAAGAAAAGGGGGGATTGGGGGGTACAGTGCAGGGGAAAGAATAGTAGACATAATAGCA
ACAGACATACAAACTAAAGAATTACAAAAACAAATTACAAAAATTCAAAATTTTCGGGTTTATTACAGGG
ACAGCAGAGATCCACTTTGGCGCCGGCTCGAGGGGGCCCGGGTGCAAAGATGGATAAAGTTTTAAACAGA
GAGGAATCTTTGCAGCTAATGGACCTTCTAGGTCTTGAAAGGAGTGGGAATTGGCTCCGGTGCCCGTCAG
TGGGCAGAGC
